LOCUS       Exported 8323 bp ds-DNA circular SYN 13-MAY-2021
DEFINITION  3rd generation lentiviral gRNA plasmid targeting human SCYL1.
ACCESSION   .
VERSION     .
KEYWORDS    SCYL1 gRNA (BRDN0001146995)
SOURCE      synthetic DNA construct
  ORGANISM  synthetic DNA construct
REFERENCE   1 (bases 1 to 8323)
  AUTHORS   Doench JG, Fusi N, Sullender M, Hegde M, Vaimberg EW, Donovan KF,
            Smith I, Tothova Z, Wilen C, Orchard R, Virgin HW, Listgarten J,
            Root DE
  TITLE     Optimized sgRNA design to maximize activity and minimize off-target
            effects of CRISPR-Cas9.
  JOURNAL   Nat Biotechnol. 2016 Jan 18. doi: 10.1038/nbt.3437.
  PUBMED    26780180
REFERENCE   2 (bases 1 to 8323)
  AUTHORS   .
  TITLE     Direct Submission
  JOURNAL   Exported May 13, 2021 from SnapGene Server 1.1.58
            http://www.snapgene.com
FEATURES             Location/Qualifiers
     source          1..8323
                     /organism="synthetic DNA construct"
                     /mol_type="other DNA"
     promoter        87..1265
                     /label=EF-1-alpha promoter
                     /note="strong constitutive promoter for human elongation
                     factor EF-1-alpha"
     intron          318..1256
                     /label=EF-1-alpha intron A
                     /note="intron upstream of the start codon of human
                     EF-1-alpha"
     primer_bind     1213..1233
                     /label=EF1a-F
                     /note="Human elongation factor-1a promoter, forward primer"
     CDS             1278..1877
                     /codon_start=1
                     /gene="pac from Streptomyces alboniger"
                     /product="puromycin N-acetyltransferase"
                     /label=PuroR
                     /note="confers resistance to puromycin"
                     /translation="MTEYKPTVRLATRDDVPRAVRTLAAAFADYPATRHTVDPDRHIER
                     VTELQELFLTRVGLDIGKVWVADDGAAVAVWTTPESVEAGAVFAEIGPRMAELSGSRLA
                     AQQQMEGLLAPHRPKEPAWFLATVGVSPDHQGKGLGSAVVLPGVEAAERAGVPAFLETS
                     APRNLPFYERLGFTVTADVEVPEGPRTWCMTRKPGA"
     primer_bind     complement(1278..1297)
                     /label=Puro-R
                     /note="Puromycin resistance gene, reverse primer. Also
                     called puro-variant-R"
     primer_bind     1774..1794
                     /label=Puro-F
                     /note="Puromycin resistance gene, forward primer"
     misc_feature    1893..2481
                     /label=WPRE
                     /note="woodchuck hepatitis virus posttranscriptional
                     regulatory element"
     primer_bind     complement(1946..1966)
                     /label=WPRE-R
                     /note="WPRE, reverse primer"
     CDS             complement(2364..2375)
                     /codon_start=1
                     /product="Factor Xa recognition and cleavage site"
                     /label=Factor Xa site
                     /translation="IEGR"
     LTR             2553..2786
                     /label=3' LTR (Delta-U3)
                     /note="self-inactivating 3' long terminal repeat (LTR) from
                     HIV-1"
     polyA_signal    2864..2985
                     /label=SV40 poly(A) signal
                     /note="SV40 polyadenylation signal"
     primer_bind     complement(2901..2920)
                     /label=SV40pA-R
                     /note="SV40 polyA, reverse primer"
     primer_bind     2955..2974
                     /label=EBV-rev
                     /note="SV40 polyA terminator, reverse primer"
     rep_origin      3025..3160
                     /label=SV40 ori
                     /note="SV40 origin of replication"
     primer_bind     3087..3106
                     /label=SV40pro-F
                     /note="SV40 promoter/origin, forward primer"
     primer_bind     complement(3180..3199)
                     /label=T7
                     /note="T7 promoter, forward primer"
     promoter        complement(3181..3199)
                     /label=T7 promoter
                     /note="promoter for bacteriophage T7 RNA polymerase"
     primer_bind     complement(3209..3226)
                     /label=M13 Forward
                     /note="In lacZ gene. Also called M13-F20 or M13 (-21)
                     Forward"
     primer_bind     complement(3209..3225)
                     /label=M13 fwd
                     /note="common sequencing primer, one of multiple similar
                     variants"
     primer_bind     complement(3218..3240)
                     /label=M13/pUC Forward
                     /note="In lacZ gene"
     rep_origin      3367..3822
                     /direction=RIGHT
                     /label=f1 ori
                     /note="f1 bacteriophage origin of replication; arrow
                     indicates direction of (+) strand synthesis"
     primer_bind     complement(3454..3473)
                     /label=F1ori-R
                     /note="F1 origin, reverse primer"
     primer_bind     3664..3685
                     /label=F1ori-F
                     /note="F1 origin, forward primer"
     promoter        3848..3952
                     /gene="bla"
                     /label=AmpR promoter
     CDS             3953..4813
                     /codon_start=1
                     /gene="bla"
                     /product="beta-lactamase"
                     /label=AmpR
                     /note="confers resistance to ampicillin, carbenicillin, and
                     related antibiotics"
                     /translation="MSIQHFRVALIPFFAAFCLPVFAHPETLVKVKDAEDQLGARVGYI
                     ELDLNSGKILESFRPEERFPMMSTFKVLLCGAVLSRIDAGQEQLGRRIHYSQNDLVEYS
                     PVTEKHLTDGMTVRELCSAAITMSDNTAANLLLTTIGGPKELTAFLHNMGDHVTRLDRW
                     EPELNEAIPNDERDTTMPVAMATTLRKLLTGELLTLASRQQLIDWMEADKVAGPLLRSA
                     LPAGWFIADKSGAGERGSRGIIAALGPDGKPSRIVVIYTTGSQATMDERNRQIAEIGAS
                     LIKHW"
     primer_bind     complement(4171..4190)
                     /label=Amp-R
                     /note="Ampicillin resistance gene, reverse primer"
     rep_origin      4984..5572
                     /direction=RIGHT
                     /label=ori
                     /note="high-copy-number ColE1/pMB1/pBR322/pUC origin of
                     replication"
     primer_bind     5473..5492
                     /label=pBR322ori-F
                     /note="pBR322 origin, forward primer"
     primer_bind     5726..5743
                     /label=L4440
                     /note="L4440 vector, forward primer"
     protein_bind    5860..5881
                     /label=CAP binding site
                     /bound_moiety="E. coli catabolite activator protein"
                     /note="CAP binding activates transcription in the presence
                     of cAMP."
     promoter        5896..5926
                     /label=lac promoter
                     /note="promoter for the E. coli lac operon"
     protein_bind    5934..5950
                     /label=lac operator
                     /bound_moiety="lac repressor encoded by lacI"
                     /note="The lac repressor binds to the lac operator to
                     inhibit transcription in E. coli. This inhibition can be
                     relieved by adding lactose or
                     isopropyl-beta-D-thiogalactopyranoside (IPTG)."
     primer_bind     5939..5961
                     /label=M13/pUC Reverse
                     /note="In lacZ gene"
     primer_bind     5958..5974
                     /label=M13 rev
                     /note="common sequencing primer, one of multiple similar
                     variants"
     primer_bind     5958..5974
                     /label=M13 Reverse
                     /note="In lacZ gene. Also called M13-rev"
     primer_bind     5993..6013
                     /label=T3
                     /note="T3 promoter, forward primer"
     promoter        5995..6013
                     /label=T3 promoter
                     /note="promoter for bacteriophage T3 RNA polymerase"
     promoter        6041..6267
                     /label=RSV promoter
                     /note="Rous sarcoma virus enhancer/promoter"
     LTR             6268..6448
                     /label=5' LTR (truncated)
                     /note="truncated 5' long terminal repeat (LTR) from HIV-1"
     misc_feature    6495..6620
                     /label=HIV-1 Psi
                     /note="packaging signal of human immunodeficiency virus
                     type 1"
     misc_feature    7113..7346
                     /label=RRE
                     /note="The Rev response element (RRE) of HIV-1 allows for
                     Rev-dependent mRNA export from the nucleus to the
                     cytoplasm."
     CDS             7531..7575
                     /codon_start=1
                     /product="antigenic peptide corresponding to amino acids
                     655 to 669 of the HIV envelope protein gp41 (Lutje Hulsik
                     et al., 2013)"
                     /label=gp41 peptide
                     /note="recognized by the 2H10 single-chain llama nanobody"
                     /translation="KNEQELLELDKWASL"
     promoter        7753..7993
                     /label=U6 promoter
                     /note="RNA polymerase III promoter for human U6 snRNA"
     primer_bind     7753..7773
                     /label=hU6-F
                     /note="Human U6 promoter, forward primer"
     primer_bind     7924..7943
                     /label=LKO.1 5'
                     /note="Human U6 promoter, forward primer"
     misc_RNA        8023..8098
                     /label=gRNA scaffold
                     /note="guide RNA scaffold for the Streptococcus pyogenes
                     CRISPR/Cas9 system"
     misc_feature    8154..8271
                     /label=cPPT/CTS
                     /note="central polypurine tract and central termination
                     sequence of HIV-1"
ORIGIN
        1 cccgggtgca aagatggata aagttttaaa cagagaggaa tctttgcagc taatggacct
       61 tctaggtctt gaaaggagtg ggaattggct ccggtgcccg tcagtgggca gagcgcacat
      121 cgcccacagt ccccgagaag ttggggggag gggtcggcaa ttgatccggt gcctagagaa
      181 ggtggcgcgg ggtaaactgg gaaagtgatg tcgtgtactg gctccgcctt tttcccgagg
      241 gtgggggaga accgtatata agtgcagtag tcgccgtgaa cgttcttttt cgcaacgggt
      301 ttgccgccag aacacaggta agtgccgtgt gtggttcccg cgggcctggc ctctttacgg
      361 gttatggccc ttgcgtgcct tgaattactt ccacctggct gcagtacgtg attcttgatc
      421 ccgagcttcg ggttggaagt gggtgggaga gttcgaggcc ttgcgcttaa ggagcccctt
      481 cgcctcgtgc ttgagttgag gcctggcctg ggcgctgggg ccgccgcgtg cgaatctggt
      541 ggcaccttcg cgcctgtctc gctgctttcg ataagtctct agccatttaa aatttttgat
      601 gacctgctgc gacgcttttt ttctggcaag atagtcttgt aaatgcgggc caagatctgc
      661 acactggtat ttcggttttt ggggccgcgg gcggcgacgg ggcccgtgcg tcccagcgca
      721 catgttcggc gaggcggggc ctgcgagcgc ggccaccgag aatcggacgg gggtagtctc
      781 aagctggccg gcctgctctg gtgcctggcc tcgcgccgcc gtgtatcgcc ccgccctggg
      841 cggcaaggct ggcccggtcg gcaccagttg cgtgagcgga aagatggccg cttcccggcc
      901 ctgctgcagg gagctcaaaa tggaggacgc ggcgctcggg agagcgggcg ggtgagtcac
      961 ccacacaaag gaaaagggcc tttccgtcct cagccgtcgc ttcatgtgac tccacggagt
     1021 accgggcgcc gtccaggcac ctcgattagt tctcgagctt ttggagtacg tcgtctttag
     1081 gttgggggga ggggttttat gcgatggagt ttccccacac tgagtgggtg gagactgaag
     1141 ttaggccagc ttggcacttg atgtaattct ccttggaatt tgcccttttt gagtttggat
     1201 cttggttcat tctcaagcct cagacagtgg ttcaaagttt ttttcttcca tttcaggtgt
     1261 cgtgacgtac ggccaccatg accgagtaca agcccacggt gcgcctcgcc acccgcgacg
     1321 acgtccccag ggccgtacgc accctcgccg ccgcgttcgc cgactacccc gccacgcgcc
     1381 acaccgtcga tccggaccgc cacatcgagc gggtcaccga gctgcaagaa ctcttcctca
     1441 cgcgcgtcgg gctcgacatc ggcaaggtgt gggtcgcgga cgacggcgcc gccgtggcgg
     1501 tctggaccac gccggagagc gtcgaagcgg gggcggtgtt cgccgagatc ggcccgcgca
     1561 tggccgagtt gagcggttcc cggctggccg cgcagcaaca gatggaaggc ctcctggcgc
     1621 cgcaccggcc caaggagccc gcgtggttcc tggccaccgt cggagtctcg cccgaccacc
     1681 agggcaaggg tctgggcagc gccgtcgtgc tccccggagt ggaggcggcc gagcgcgccg
     1741 gggtgcccgc cttcctggag acctccgcgc cccgcaacct ccccttctac gagcggctcg
     1801 gcttcaccgt caccgccgac gtcgaggtgc ccgaaggacc gcgcacctgg tgcatgaccc
     1861 gcaagcccgg tgcctgaacg cgttaagtcg acaatcaacc tctggattac aaaatttgtg
     1921 aaagattgac tggtattctt aactatgttg ctccttttac gctatgtgga tacgctgctt
     1981 taatgccttt gtatcatgct attgcttccc gtatggcttt cattttctcc tccttgtata
     2041 aatcctggtt gctgtctctt tatgaggagt tgtggcccgt tgtcaggcaa cgtggcgtgg
     2101 tgtgcactgt gtttgctgac gcaaccccca ctggttgggg cattgccacc acctgtcagc
     2161 tcctttccgg gactttcgct ttccccctcc ctattgccac ggcggaactc atcgccgcct
     2221 gccttgcccg ctgctggaca ggggctcggc tgttgggcac tgacaattcc gtggtgttgt
     2281 cggggaaatc atcgtccttt ccttggctgc tcgcctgtgt tgccacctgg attctgcgcg
     2341 ggacgtcctt ctgctacgtc ccttcggccc tcaatccagc ggaccttcct tcccgcggcc
     2401 tgctgccggc tctgcggcct cttccgcgtc ttcgccttcg ccctcagacg agtcggatct
     2461 ccctttgggc cgcctccccg cgtcgacttt aagaccaatg acttacaagg cagctgtaga
     2521 tcttagccac tttttaaaag aaaagggggg actggaaggg ctaattcact cccaacgaag
     2581 acaagatctg ctttttgctt gtactgggtc tctctggtta gaccagatct gagcctggga
     2641 gctctctggc taactaggga acccactgct taagcctcaa taaagcttgc cttgagtgct
     2701 tcaagtagtg tgtgcccgtc tgttgtgtga ctctggtaac tagagatccc tcagaccctt
     2761 ttagtcagtg tggaaaatct ctagcagtac gtatagtagt tcatgtcatc ttattattca
     2821 gtatttataa cttgcaaaga aatgaatatc agagagtgag aggaacttgt ttattgcagc
     2881 ttataatggt tacaaataaa gcaatagcat cacaaatttc acaaataaag catttttttc
     2941 actgcattct agttgtggtt tgtccaaact catcaatgta tcttatcatg tctggctcta
     3001 gctatcccgc ccctaactcc gcccatcccg cccctaactc cgcccagttc cgcccattct
     3061 ccgccccatg gctgactaat tttttttatt tatgcagagg ccgaggccgc ctcggcctct
     3121 gagctattcc agaagtagtg aggaggcttt tttggaggcc tagggacgta cccaattcgc
     3181 cctatagtga gtcgtattac gcgcgctcac tggccgtcgt tttacaacgt cgtgactggg
     3241 aaaaccctgg cgttacccaa cttaatcgcc ttgcagcaca tccccctttc gccagctggc
     3301 gtaatagcga agaggcccgc accgatcgcc cttcccaaca gttgcgcagc ctgaatggcg
     3361 aatgggnnnn nnnnnnnnnn nnnnnnnnnn nnnnnnnnnn nnnnnnnnnn nnnnnnnnnn
     3421 nnnnnnnnnn nnnnnnnnnn nnnnnnnnnn nnnnnnnnnn nnnnnnnnnn nnnnnnnnnn
     3481 nnnnnnnnnn cnnnnnnnnn nnnnnnnnnn nnnnnnnnnn nnnnnnnnnn nnnnnnnnnn
     3541 nnnnnnnnnn nnnnnnnnnn nnnnnnnnnn nnnnnnnnnn nnannnnnnn nnnnnnnnnn
     3601 nnnnnnnnnn nnnnnnnnnn nnnnnnnnnn nncctttgac gttggagtcc acgttcttta
     3661 atagtggact cttgttccaa actggaacaa cactcaaccc tatctcggtc tattcttttg
     3721 atttataagg gattttgccg atttcggcct attggttaaa aaatgagctg atttaacaaa
     3781 aatttaacgc gaattttaac aaaatattaa cgcttacaat ttaggtggca cttttcgggg
     3841 aaatgtgcgc ggaaccccta tttgtttatt tttctaaata cattcaaata tgtatccgct
     3901 catgagacaa taaccctgat aaatgcttca ataatattga aaaaggaaga gtatgagtat
     3961 tcaacatttc cgtgtcgccc ttattccctt ttttgcggca ttttgccttc ctgtttttgc
     4021 tcacccagaa acgctggtga aagtaaaaga tgctgaagat cagttgggtg cacgagtggg
     4081 ttacatcgaa ctggatctca acagcggtaa gatccttgag agttttcgcc ccgaagaacg
     4141 ttttccaatg atgagcactt ttaaagttct gctatgtggc gcggtattat cccgtattga
     4201 cgccgggcaa gagcaactcg gtcgccgcat acactattct cagaatgact tggttgagta
     4261 ctcaccagtc acagaaaagc atcttacgga tggcatgaca gtaagagaat tatgcagtgc
     4321 tgccataacc atgagtgata acactgcggc caacttactt ctgacaacga tcggaggacc
     4381 gaaggagcta accgcttttt tgcacaacat gggggatcat gtaactcgcc ttgatcgttg
     4441 ggaaccggag ctgaatgaag ccataccaaa cgacgagcgt gacaccacga tgcctgtagc
     4501 aatggcaaca acgttgcgca aactattaac tggcgaacta cttactctag cttcccggca
     4561 acaattaata gactggatgg aggcggataa agttgcagga ccacttctgc gctcggccct
     4621 tccggctggc tggtttattg ctgataaatc tggagccggt gagcgtgggt ctcgcggtat
     4681 cattgcagca ctggggccag atggtaagcc ctcccgtatc gtagttatct acacgacggg
     4741 gagtcaggca actatggatg aacgaaatag acagatcgct gagataggtg cctcactgat
     4801 taagcattgg taactgtcag accaagttta ctcatatata ctttagattg atttaaaact
     4861 tcatttttaa tttaaaagga tctaggtgaa gatccttttt gataatctca tgaccaaaat
     4921 cccttaacgt gagttttcgt tccactgagc gtcagacccc gtagaaaaga tcaaaggatc
     4981 ttcttgagat cctttttttc tgcgcgtaat ctgctgcttg caaacaaaaa aaccaccgct
     5041 accagcggtg gtttgtttgc cggatcaaga gctaccaact ctttttccga aggtaactgg
     5101 cttcagcaga gcgcagatac caaatactgt tcttctagtg tagccgtagt taggccacca
     5161 cttcaagaac tctgtagcac cgcctacata cctcgctctg ctaatcctgt taccagtggc
     5221 tgctgccagt ggcgataagt cgtgtcttac cgggttggac tcaagacgat agttaccgga
     5281 taaggcgcag cggtcgggct gaacgggggg ttcgtgcaca cagcccagct tggagcgaac
     5341 gacctacacc gaactgagat acctacagcg tgagctatga gaaagcgcca cgcttcccga
     5401 agggagaaag gcggacaggt atccggtaag cggcagggtc ggaacaggag agcgcacgag
     5461 ggagcttcca gggggaaacg cctggtatct ttatagtcct gtcgggtttc gccacctctg
     5521 acttgagcgt cgatttttgt gatgctcgtc aggggggcgg agcctatgga aaaacgccag
     5581 caacgcggcc tttttacggt tcctggcctt ttgctggcct tttgctcaca tgttctttcc
     5641 tgcgttatcc cctgattctg tggataaccg tattaccgcc tttgagtgag ctgataccgc
     5701 tcgccgcagc cgaacgaccg agcgcagcga gtcagtgagc gaggaagcgg aagagcgccc
     5761 aatacgcaaa ccgcctctcc ccgcgcgttg gccgattcat taatgcagct ggcacgacag
     5821 gtttcccgac tggaaagcgg gcagtgagcg caacgcaatt aatgtgagtt agctcactca
     5881 ttaggcaccc caggctttac actttatgct tccggctcgt atgttgtgtg gaattgtgag
     5941 cggataacaa tttcacacag gaaacagcta tgaccatgat tacgccaagc gcgcaattaa
     6001 ccctcactaa agggaacaaa agctggagct gcaagcttaa tgtagtctta tgcaatactc
     6061 ttgtagtctt gcaacatggt aacgatgagt tagcaacatg ccttacaagg agagaaaaag
     6121 caccgtgcat gccgattggt ggaagtaagg tggtacgatc gtgccttatt aggaaggcaa
     6181 cagacgggtc tgacatggat tggacgaacc actgaattgc cgcattgcag agatattgta
     6241 tttaagtgcc tagctcgata cataaacggg tctctctggt tagaccagat ctgagcctgg
     6301 gagctctctg gctaactagg gaacccactg cttaagcctc aataaagctt gccttgagtg
     6361 cttcaagtag tgtgtgcccg tctgttgtgt gactctggta actagagatc cctcagaccc
     6421 ttttagtcag tgtggaaaat ctctagcagt ggcgcccgaa cagggacttg aaagcgaaag
     6481 ggaaaccaga ggagctctct cgacgcagga ctcggcttgc tgaagcgcgc acggcaagag
     6541 gcgaggggcg gcgactggtg agtacgccaa aaattttgac tagcggaggc tagaaggaga
     6601 gagatgggtg cgagagcgtc agtattaagc gggggagaat tagatcgcga tgggaaaaaa
     6661 ttcggttaag gccaggggga aagaaaaaat ataaattaaa acatatagta tgggcaagca
     6721 gggagctaga acgattcgca gttaatcctg gcctgttaga aacatcagaa ggctgtagac
     6781 aaatactggg acagctacaa ccatcccttc agacaggatc agaagaactt agatcattat
     6841 ataatacagt agcaaccctc tattgtgtgc atcaaaggat agagataaaa gacaccaagg
     6901 aagctttaga caagatagag gaagagcaaa acaaaagtaa gaccaccgca cagcaagcgg
     6961 ccgctgatct tcagacctgg aggaggagat atgagggaca attggagaag tgaattatat
     7021 aaatataaag tagtaaaaat tgaaccatta ggagtagcac ccaccaaggc aaagagaaga
     7081 gtggtgcaga gagaaaaaag agcagtggga ataggagctt tgttccttgg gttcttggga
     7141 gcagcaggaa gcactatggg cgcagcgtca atgacgctga cggtacaggc cagacaatta
     7201 ttgtctggta tagtgcagca gcagaacaat ttgctgaggg ctattgaggc gcaacagcat
     7261 ctgttgcaac tcacagtctg gggcatcaag cagctccagg caagaatcct ggctgtggaa
     7321 agatacctaa aggatcaaca gctcctgggg atttggggtt gctctggaaa actcatttgc
     7381 accactgctg tgccttggaa tgctagttgg agtaataaat ctctggaaca gatttggaat
     7441 cacacgacct ggatggagtg ggacagagaa attaacaatt acacaagctt aatacactcc
     7501 ttaattgaag aatcgcaaaa ccagcaagaa aagaatgaac aagaattatt ggaattagat
     7561 aaatgggcaa gtttgtggaa ttggtttaac ataacaaatt ggctgtggta tataaaatta
     7621 ttcataatga tagtaggagg cttggtaggt ttaagaatag tttttgctgt actttctata
     7681 gtgaatagag ttaggcaggg atattcacca ttatcgtttc agacccacct cccaaccccg
     7741 aggggaccca gagagggcct atttcccatg attccttcat atttgcatat acgatacaag
     7801 gctgttagag agataattag aattaatttg actgtaaaca caaagatatt agtacaaaat
     7861 acgtgacgta gaaagtaata atttcttggg tagtttgcag ttttaaaatt atgttttaaa
     7921 atggactatc atatgcttac cgtaacttga aagtatttcg atttcttggc tttatatatc
     7981 ttgtggaaag gacgaaacac cgcccaccag ctcacagtaa tggttttaga gctagaaata
     8041 gcaagttaaa ataaggctag tccgttatca acttgaaaaa gtggcaccga gtcggtgctt
     8101 ttttaagctt ggcgtaacta gatcttgaga caaatggcag tattcatcca caattttaaa
     8161 agaaaagggg ggattggggg gtacagtgca ggggaaagaa tagtagacat aatagcaaca
     8221 gacatacaaa ctaaagaatt acaaaaacaa attacaaaaa ttcaaaattt tcgggtttat
     8281 tacagggaca gcagagatcc actttggcgc cggctcgagg ggg
//
