[The description below was written by a language model from this plasmid's Addgene catalogue record and the feature table of its GenBank file.]
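Description:
SCYL1 gRNA (BRDN0001146995) is a third-generation lentiviral guide RNA plasmid built on the lentiGuide-Puro backbone, designed to direct Streptococcus pyogenes Cas9 to the human SCYL1 gene. The 8.3 kb circular construct is propagated in E. coli at high copy from a ColE1/pUC-type origin under ampicillin selection (beta-lactamase). It also carries an f1 origin, an SV40 origin and residual lac, T7 and T3 elements inherited from the cloning backbone.

The viral transfer cassette begins with an RSV promoter fused to a truncated HIV-1 5' LTR, which makes genomic RNA production in packaging cells independent of Tat. It is followed by the Psi packaging signal, the Rev response element for nuclear export of the unspliced RNA, and a cPPT/CTS, which aids nuclear import of the reverse-transcribed genome. The cassette ends in a U3-deleted, self-inactivating 3' LTR with a downstream SV40 polyadenylation signal.

Two expression units sit within this frame. A human U6 RNA polymerase III promoter drives the 20-nucleotide SCYL1-targeting spacer joined to the S. pyogenes gRNA scaffold. An EF-1-alpha promoter, including its first intron, drives puromycin N-acetyltransferase for selection of transduced mammalian cells, with a WPRE to enhance transcript expression.

The guide was designed against two SCYL1 reference transcripts and belongs to a human kinome gRNA collection. The plasmid does not encode Cas9, so it is intended for use alongside a separate Cas9 lentivirus or in cells that already express Cas9, typically for SCYL1 knockout studies.
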