Addgene plasmid #76065: SCYL1 gRNA (BRDN0001146995)
Purpose: 3rd generation lentiviral gRNA plasmid targeting human SCYL1
Depositing lab: John Doench & David Root. Depositing organization: Broad Institute. Publication: Optimized sgRNA design to maximize activity and minimize off-target effects of CRISPR-Cas9. Doench JG, Fusi N, Sullender M, Hegde M, Vaimberg EW, Donovan KF, Smith I, Tothova Z, Wilen C, Orchard R, Virgin HW, Listgarten J, Root DE. Nat Biotechnol. 2016 Jan 18. doi: 10.1038/nbt.3437. PubMed 26780180.
Backbone
  Vector backbone: lentiGuide-Puro
  Backbone manufacturer: Zhang Lab (Addgene plasmid # 52963)
  Vector type: Mammalian Expression, Lentiviral, CRISPR
  Selectable markers: Puromycin
Growth in bacteria
  Bacterial resistance: Ampicillin, 100 μg/mL
  Growth temperature: 37°C
  Growth strain: DH5alpha
  Copy number: High Copy
Gene/Insert
  Gene/Insert name: SCYL1 (alt names: SCYL1; NM_001048218.1)
  gRNA/shRNA sequence: CCCACCAGCTCACAGTAATG
  Species: H. sapiens (human)
  Entrez Gene: SCYL1 (a.k.a. GKLP, NKTL, NTKL, P105, TAPK, TEIF, TRAP, HT019, MGC78454)
  Promoter: hU6
  Cloning method: Unknown
  Sequencing primers: 5′ U6-F; 3′ pS2-R
Terms and licenses: Academic/Nonprofit Terms; Industry Terms: Not Available to Industry
Depositor comments: The gRNA was designed to target the following Genbank reference sequence(s): NM_001048218.1,NM_020680.3. Note that this plasmid does NOT contain Cas9. It should be used in conjunction with lentiCas9-Blast (Addgene #52962) or otherwise with cell lines already expressing Cas9. Browse the full kinome gRNA library at http://www.addgene.org/pooled-library/broadgpp-human-kinome/ or visit http://www.broadinstitute.org/rnai/public/ for detailed protocols and information.
How to cite: SCYL1 gRNA (BRDN0001146995) was a gift from John Doench & David Root (Addgene plasmid # 76065 ; http://n2t.net/addgene:76065 ; RRID:Addgene_76065)
