>Addgene plasmid #76065 | SCYL1 gRNA (BRDN0001146995) | depositor partial sequence | sequence record 143525 | Target Sequence
CCCACCAGCTCACAGTAATG
