>Addgene plasmid #76065 | SCYL1 gRNA (BRDN0001146995) | addgene partial sequence | sequence record 185113 | hU6-F
TAGAAAGTAATAATTTCTTGGGTAGTTTGCAGTTTTAAAATTATGTTTTAAAATGGACTATCATATGCTT
ACCGTAACTTGAAAGTATTTCGATTTCTTGGCTTTATATATCTTGTGGAAAGGACGAAACACCGCCCACC
AGCTCACAGTAATGGTTTTAGAGCTAGAAATAGCAAGTTAAAATAAGGCTAGTCCGTTATCAACTTGAAA
AAGTGGCACCGAGTCGGTGCTTTTTTAAGCTTGGCGTAACTAGATCTTGAGACAAATGGCAGTATTCATC
CACAATTTTAAAAGAAAAGGGGGGATTGGGGGGTACAGTGCAGGGGAAAGAATAGTAGACATAATAGCAA
CAGACATACAAACTAAAGAATTACAAAAACAAATTACAAAAATTCAAAATTTTCGGGTTTATTACAGGGA
CAGCAGAGATCCACTTTGGCGCCGGCTCGAGGGGGCCCGGGTGCAAAGATGGATAAAGTTTTAAACAGAG
AGGAATCTTTGCAGCTAATGGACCTTCTAGGTCTTGAAAGGAGTGGGAATTGGCTCCGGTGCCCGTCAGT
GGGCAGAGCG
